>Addgene plasmid #174466 | pFX-EGFP-Sec61β | addgene full sequence | sequence record 354838 | Addgene NGS Result
TAGTTATTAATAGTAATCAATTACGGGGTCATTAGTTCATAGCCCATATATGGAGTTCCGCGTTACATAA
CTTACGGTAAATGGCCCGCCTGGCTGACCGCCCAACGACCCCCGCCCATTGACGTCAATAATGACGTATG
TTCCCATAGTAACGCCAATAGGGACTTTCCATTGACGTCAATGGGTGGAGTATTTACGGTAAACTGCCCA
CTTGGCAGTACATCAAGTGTATCATATGCCAAGTACGCCCCCTATTGACGTCAATGACGGTAAATGGCCC
GCCTGGCATTATGCCCAGTACATGACCTTATGGGACTTTCCTACTTGGCAGTACATCTACGTATTAGTCA
TCGCTATTACCATGGTGATGCGGTTTTGGCAGTACATCAATGGGCGTGGATAGCGGTTTGACTCACGGGG
ATTTCCAAGTCTCCACCCCATTGACGTCAATGGGAGTTTGTTTTGGCACCAAAATCAACGGGACTTTCCA
AAATGTCGTAACAACTCCGCCCCATTGACGCAAATGGGCGGTAGGCGTGTACGGTGGGAGGTCTATATAA
GCAGAGCTGGTTTAGTGAACCGTCAGATCCGCTAGCGCTACCGGTTCTAGAAGTACTGAATTCACCATGG
TGAGCAAGGGCGAGGAGCTGTTCACCGGGGTGGTGCCCATCCTGGTCGAGCTGGACGGCGACGTAAACGG
CCACAAGTTCAGCGTGTCCGGCGAGGGCGAGGGCGATGCCACCTACGGCAAGCTGACCCTGAAGTTCATC
TGCACCACCGGCAAGCTGCCCGTGCCCTGGCCCACCCTCGTGACCACCCTGACCTACGGCGTGCAGTGCT
TCAGCCGCTACCCCGACCACATGAAGCAGCACGACTTCTTCAAGTCCGCCATGCCCGAAGGCTACGTCCA
GGAGCGCACCATCTTCTTCAAGGACGACGGCAACTACAAGACCCGCGCCGAGGTGAAGTTCGAGGGCGAC
ACCCTGGTGAACCGCATCGAGCTGAAGGGCATCGACTTCAAGGAGGACGGCAACATCCTGGGGCACAAGC
TGGAGTACAACTACAACAGCCACAACGTCTATATCATGGCCGACAAGCAGAAGAACGGCATCAAGGTGAA
CTTCAAGATCCGCCACAACATCGAGGACGGCAGCGTGCAGCTCGCCGACCACTACCAGCAGAACACCCCC
ATCGGCGACGGCCCCGTGCTGCTGCCCGACAACCACTACCTGAGCACCCAGTCCGCCCTGAGCAAAGACC
CCAACGAGAAGCGCGATCACATGGTCCTGCTGGAGTTCGTGACCGCCGCCGGGATCACTCTCGGCATGGA
CGAGCTGTACAAGAGATCTGGAGGATCCGGAGGACTCGAGCCCACC
[288 nt withheld, positions 1377-1664]
GGCGGCCGCTGACTGACTGAAGATCCACCGGATCTAGATAACTGATCATAATCAGCCATACCACATTTGT
AGAGGTTTTACTTGCTTTAAAAAACCTCCCACACCTCCCCCTGAACCTGAAACATAAAATGAATGCAATT
GTTGTTGTTAACTTGTTTATTGCAGCTTATAATGGTTACAAATAAAGCAATAGCATCACAAATTTCACAA
ATAAAGCATTTTTTTCACTGCATTCTAGTTGTGGTTTGTCCAAACTCATCAATGTATCTTAAGGCGTAAA
TTGTAAGCGTTAATATTTTGTTAAAATTCGCGTTAAATTTTTGTTAAATCAGCTCATTTTTTAACCAATA
GGCCGAAATCGGCAAAATCCCTTATAAATCAAAAGAATAGACCGAGATAGGGT
[37 nt withheld, positions 2068-2104]
AAAGAACGTGGACTCCAACGTCAAAGG
[49 nt withheld, positions 2132-2180]
T
[91 nt withheld, positions 2182-2272]
G
[124 nt withheld, positions 2274-2397]
CAGGTGGCACTTTTCGGGGAAATGTGCGCGGAACCCCTATTTGTTTATTTTTCTAAATACATTCAAATAT
GTATCCGCTCATGAGACAATAACCCTGATAAATGCTTCAATAATATTGAAAAAGGAAGAGTCCTGAGGCG
GAAAGAACCAGCTGTGGAATGTGTGTCAGTTAGGGTGTGGAAAGTCCCCAGGCTCCCCAGCAGGCAGAAG
TATGCAAAGCATGCATCTCAATTAGTCAGCAACCAGGTGTGGAAAGTCCCCAGGCTCCCCAGCAGGCAGA
AGTATGCAAAGCATGCATCTCAATTAGTCAGCAACCATAGTCCCGCCCCTAACTCCGCCCATCCCGCCCC
TAACTCCGCCCAGTTCCGCCCATTCTCCGCCCCATGGCTGACTAATTTTTTTTATTTATGCAGAGGCCGA
GGCCGCCTCGGCCTCTGAGCTATTCCAGAAGTAGTGAGGAGGCTTTTTTGGAGGCCTAGGCTTTTGCAAA
GATCGATCAAGAGACAGGATGAGGATCGTTTCGCATGATTGAACAAGATGGATTGCACGCAGGTTCTCCG
GCCGCTTGGGTGGAGAGGCTATTCGGCTATGACTGGGCACAACAGACAATCGGCTGCTCTGATGCCGCCG
TGTTCCGGCTGTCAGCGCAGGGGCGCCCGGTTCTTTTTGTCAAGACCGACCTGTCCGGTGCCCTGAATGA
ACTGCAAGACGAGGCAGCGCGGCTATCGTGGCTGGCCACGACGGGCGTTCCTTGCGCAGCTGTGCTCGAC
GTTGTCACTGAAGCGGGAAGGGACTGGCTGCTATTGGGCGAAGTGCCGGGGCAGGATCTCCTGTCATCTC
ACCTTGCTCCTGCCGAGAAAGTATCCATCATGGCTGATGCAATGCGGCGGCTGCATACGCTTGATCCGGC
TACCTGCCCATTCGACCACCAAGCGAAACATCGCATCGAGCGAGCACGTACTCGGATGGAAGCCGGTCTT
GTCGATCAGGATGATCTGGACGAAGAGCATCAGGGGCTCGCGCCAGCCGAACTGTTCGCCAGGCTCAAGG
CGAGCATGCCCGACGGCGAGGATCTCGTCGTGACCCATGGCGATGCCTGCTTGCCGAATATCATGGTGGA
AAATGGCCGCTTTTCTGGATTCATCGACTGTGGCCGGCTGGGTGTGGCGGACCGCTATCAGGACATAGCG
TTGGCTACCCGTGATATTGCTGAAGAGCTTGGCGGCGAATGGGCTGACCGCTTCCTCGTGCTTTACGGTA
TCGCCGCTCCCGATTCGCAGCGCATCGCCTTCTATCGCCTTCTTGACGAGTTCTTCTGAGCGGGACTCTG
GGGTTCGAAATGACCGACCAAGCGACGCCCAACCTGCCATCACGAGATTTCGATTCCACCGCCGCCTTCT
ATGAAAGGTTGGGCTTCGGAATCGTTTTCCGGGACGCCGGCTGGATGATCCTCCAGCGCGGGGATCTCAT
GCTGGAGTTCTTCGCCCACCCTAGGGGGAGGCTAACTGAAACACGGAAGGAGACAATACCGGAAGGAACC
CGCGCTATGACGGCAATAAAAAGACAGAATAAAACGCACGGTGTTGGGTCGTTTGTTCATAAACGCGGGG
TTCGGTCCCAGGGCTGGCACTCTGTCGATACCCCACCGAGACCCCATTGGGGCCAATACGCCCGCGTTTC
TTCCTTTTCCCCACCCCACCCCCCAAGTTCGGGTGAAGGCCCAGGGCTCGCAGCCAACGTCGGGGCGGCA
GGCCCTGCCATAGCCTCAGGTTACTCATATATACTTTAGATTGATTTAAAACTTCATTTTTAATTTAAAA
GGATCTAGGTGAAGATCCTTTTTGATAATCTCATGACCAAAATCCCTTAACGTGAGTTTTCGTTCCACTG
AGCGTCAGACCCCGTAGAAAAGATCAAAGGATCTTCTTGAGATCCTTTTTTTCTGCGCGTAATCTGCTGC
TTGCAAACAAAAAAACCACCGCTACCAGCGGTGGTTTGTTTGCCGGATCAAGAGCTACCAACTCTTTTTC
CGAAGGTAACTGGCTTCAGCAGAGCGCAGATACCAAATACTGTTCTTCTAGTGTAGCCGTAGTTAGGCCA
CCACTTCAAGAACTCTGTAGCACCGCCTACATACCTCGCTCTGCTAATCCTGTTACCAGTGGCTGCTGCC
AGTGGCGATAAGTCGTGTCTTACCGGGTTGGACTCAAGACGATAGTTACCGGATAAGGCGCAGCGGTCGG
GCTGAACGGGGGGTTCGTGCACACAGCCCAGCTTGGAGCGAACGACCTACACCGAACTGAGATACCTACA
GCGTGAGCTATGAGAAAGCGCCACGCTTCCCGAAGGGAGAAAGGCGGACAGGTATCCGGTAAGCGGCAGG
GTCGGAACAGGAGAGCGCACGAGGGAGCTTCCAGGGGGAAACGCCTGGTATCTTTATAGTCCTGTCGGGT
TTCGCCACCTCTGACTTGAGCGTCGATTTTTGTGATGCTCGTCAGGGGGGCGGAGCCTATGGAAAAACGC
CAGCAACGCGGCCTTTTTACGGTTCCTGGCCTTTTGCTGGCCTTTTGCTCACATGTTCTTTCCTGCGTTA
TCCCCTGATTCTGTGGATAACCGTATTACCGCCATGCAT
Features (pLannotate 1.2.2; 14 found; start..end, strand, type, name):
     61..364     +  enhancer       CMV enhancer: human cytomegalovirus immediate early enhancer
    365..568     +  promoter       CMV promoter: human cytomegalovirus (CMV) immediate early promoter
    627..1343    +  CDS            EGFP: EGFP is a basic (constitutively fluorescent) green fluorescent protein published in 1996, derived from Aequorea victoria. It is reported to be a rapidly-maturing weak dimer with moderate acid sensitivity.
   1377..1664    +  CDS            SEC61B (sequence withheld): SC61B_CANLF - Experimental evidence at protein level: Swiss-Prot protein existence level 1. Component of SEC61 channel-forming translocon complex that mediates transport of signal peptide-containing precursor polypeptides across the endoplasmic reticulum (ER) (PubMed:8107851). Component of a ribosome-associated ER translocon complex involved in multi-pass membrane protein transport into the ER membrane and biogenesis (By similarity). The SEC61 channel cooperates with the translocating protein TRAM1 to import nascent proteins into the ER (By similarity). Required for PKD1/Polycystin-1 biogenesi
   1707..1791    +  CDS            large T antigen (fragment): large T antigen from SV40 (simian virus 40)
   1814..1935    +  polyA_signal   SV40 poly(A) signal: SV40 polyadenylation signal
   1969..2397    -  rep_origin     f1 ori (sequence partly withheld): f1 bacteriophage origin of replication; arrow indicates direction of (+) strand synthesis
   2424..2528    +  promoter       AmpR promoter: bla
   2530..2887    +  promoter       SV40 promoter: SV40 enhancer and early promoter
   2922..3716    +  CDS            NeoR/KanR: aminoglycoside phosphotransferase from Tn5; aph(3')-II (or nptII); confers resistance to neomycin, kanamycin, and G418 (Geneticin®)
   3737..3889    +  CDS            ble (fragment): BLE_KLEPN - Experimental evidence at protein level: Swiss-Prot protein existence level 1. Binding protein with a strong affinity to the bleomycin family of antibiotics. Binds to CL990; an antimitotic-antibiotic compound. From Klebsiella pneumoniae.
   3948..3995    +  polyA_signal   HSV TK poly(A) signal: herpes simplex virus thymidine kinase polyadenylation signal (Cole and Stacy, 1985)
   4086..4102    -  polyA_signal   bGH poly(A) signal (fragment): bovine growth hormone polyadenylation signal
   4324..4912    +  rep_origin     ori: high-copy-number ColE1/pMB1/pBR322/pUC origin of replication
