[The description below was written by a language model from this plasmid's Addgene catalogue record and pLannotate feature annotations shown in this document.]
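Description:
pFX-EGFP-Sec61β is a mammalian expression plasmid of about 5 kb, built on the pFX backbone, that produces EGFP anchored to the endoplasmic reticulum. The human cytomegalovirus immediate early enhancer and promoter drive an EGFP coding sequence followed, after a short linker region, by the SEC61B coding sequence. The transcript ends at an SV40 polyadenylation signal. Sec61β is a tail-anchored subunit of the SEC61 translocon, so placing it at the C terminus of EGFP tethers the fluorescent protein to the ER membrane. According to the record, the fluorescent protein was cloned between EcoRI and NotI sites, with Sec61β supplied by the backbone. This suggests a modular design in which different fluorescent proteins can be swapped in. The catalogue's insert field names Sirius rather than EGFP, but the plasmid name, the stated purpose and the sequenced feature table all indicate EGFP, so the Sirius entry looks like a carry-over from a sibling construct.

The plasmid is propagated in E. coli from a high-copy ColE1/pUC-type origin, and it also carries an f1 phage origin. A single Tn5 NeoR/KanR gene serves both hosts. A bacterial bla-type promoter expresses it for kanamycin selection, and the SV40 enhancer/early promoter with an HSV TK polyadenylation signal expresses it for G418 selection of stable mammalian lines. The short large T antigen, ble and bGH poly(A) annotations are fragments and are probably backbone remnants rather than functional parts. The construct is used as an ER marker for live-cell or fixed-cell imaging. The associated study examined how the folding behaviour of fluorescent proteins affects the organelle localization of fusion proteins.
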