Addgene plasmid #174466: pFX-EGFP-Sec61β
Purpose: Express EGFP with endoplasmic reticulum-targeting sequence in mammalian cells
Depositing lab: Yusuke Ohba. Depositing organization: Hokkaido University. Publication: Folding Latency of Fluorescent Proteins Affects the Mitochondrial Localization of Fusion Proteins. Kashiwagi S, Fujioka Y, Satoh AO, Yoshida A, Fujioka M, Nepal P, Tsuzuki A, Aoki O, Paudel S, Sasajima H, Ohba Y. Cell Struct Funct. 2019 Dec 26;44(2):183-194. doi: 10.1247/csf.19028. Epub 2019 Nov 15. PubMed 31735740.
Backbone
  Vector backbone: pFX
  Backbone size w/o insert (bp): 4000
  Total vector size (bp): 5000
  Vector type: Mammalian Expression
  Selectable markers: Neomycin (select with G418)
Growth in bacteria
  Bacterial resistance: Kanamycin, 50 μg/mL
  Growth temperature: 37°C
  Growth strain: DH5alpha
  Copy number: High Copy
Gene/Insert
  Gene/Insert name: Sirius with endoplasmic reticulum-targeting sequence
  Insert size (bp): 1000
  Promoter: CMV
  Tag / fusion protein: Sec61 subunit beta (C terminal on backbone)
  Cloning method: Restriction Enzyme; 5′ cloning site EcoRI (not destroyed); 3′ cloning site NotI (not destroyed)
  Sequencing primers: 5′ none; 3′ none
Terms and licenses: Academic/Nonprofit Terms; Industry Terms: Not Available to Industry
How to cite: pFX-EGFP-Sec61β was a gift from Yusuke Ohba (Addgene plasmid # 174466 ; http://n2t.net/addgene:174466 ; RRID:Addgene_174466)
